>Addgene plasmid #153294 | WT N-His Ana GvpC in pET28a | addgene full sequence | sequence record 311101 | Addgene NGS Result
GTTTTTTGCTGAAAGGAGGAACTATATCCGGATTGGCGAATGGG
[124 nt withheld, positions 45-168]
C
[91 nt withheld, positions 170-260]
A
[49 nt withheld, positions 262-310]
CCTTTGACGTTGGAGTCCACGTTCTTT
[37 nt withheld, positions 338-374]
ACCCTATCTCGGTCTATTCTTTTGATTTATAAGGGATTTTGCCGATTTCGGCCTATTGGTTAAAAAATGA
GCTGATTTAACAAAAATTTAACGCGAATTTTAACAAAATATTAACGCTTACAATTTAGGTGGCACTTTTC
GGGGAAATGTGCGCGGAACCCCTATTTGTTTATTTTTCTAAATACATTCAAATATGTATCCGCTCATGAA
TTAATTCTTAGAAAAACTCATCGAGCATCAAATGAAACTGCAATTTATTCATATCAGGATTATCAATACC
ATATTTTTGAAAAAGCCGTTTCTGTAATGAAGGAGAAAACTCACCGAGGCAGTTCCATAGGATGGCAAGA
TCCTGGTATCGGTCTGCGATTCCGACTCGTCCAACATCAATACAACCTATTAATTTCCCCTCGTCAAAAA
TAAGGTTATCAAGTGAGAAATCACCATGAGTGACGACTGAATCCGGTGAGAATGGCAAAAGTTTATGCAT
TTCTTTCCAGACTTGTTCAACAGGCCAGCCATTACGCTCGTCATCAAAATCACTCGCATCAACCAAACCG
TTATTCATTCGTGATTGCGCCTGAGCGAGACGAAATACGCGATCGCTGTTAAAAGGACAATTACAAACAG
GAATCGAATGCAACCGGCGCAGGAACACTGCCAGCGCATCAACAATATTTTCACCTGAATCAGGATATTC
TTCTAATACCTGGAATGCTGTTTTCCCGGGGATCGCAGTGGTGAGTAACCATGCATCATCAGGAGTACGG
ATAAAATGCTTGATGGTCGGAAGAGGCATAAATTCCGTCAGCCAGTTTAGTCTGACCATCTCATCTGTAA
CATCATTGGCAACGCTACCTTTGCCATGTTTCAGAAACAACTCTGGCGCATCGGGCTTCCCATACAATCG
ATAGATTGTCGCACCTGATTGCCCGACATTATCGCGAGCCCATTTATACCCATATAAATCAGCATCCATG
TTGGAATTTAATCGCGGCCTAGAGCAAGACGTTTCCCGTTGAATATGGCTCATAACACCCCTTGTATTAC
TGTTTATGTAAGCAGACAGTTTTATTGTTCATGACCAAAATCCCTTAACGTGAGTTTTCGTTCCACTGAG
CGTCAGACCCCGTAGAAAAGATCAAAGGATCTTCTTGAGATCCTTTTTTTCTGCGCGTAATCTGCTGCTT
GCAAACAAAAAAACCACCGCTACCAGCGGTGGTTTGTTTGCCGGATCAAGAGCTACCAACTCTTTTTCCG
AAGGTAACTGGCTTCAGCAGAGCGCAGATACCAAATACTGTCCTTCTAGTGTAGCCGTAGTTAGGCCACC
ACTTCAAGAACTCTGTAGCACCGCCTACATACCTCGCTCTGCTAATCCTGTTACCAGTGGCTGCTGCCAG
TGGCGATAAGTCGTGTCTTACCGGGTTGGACTCAAGACGATAGTTACCGGATAAGGCGCAGCGGTCGGGC
TGAACGGGGGGTTCGTGCACACAGCCCAGCTTGGAGCGAACGACCTACACCGAACTGAGATACCTACAGC
GTGAGCTATGAGAAAGCGCCACGCTTCCCGAAGGGAGAAAGGCGGACAGGTATCCGGTAAGCGGCAGGGT
CGGAACAGGAGAGCGCACGAGGGAGCTTCCAGGGGGAAACGCCTGGTATCTTTATAGTCCTGTCGGGTTT
CGCCACCTCTGACTTGAGCGTCGATTTTTGTGATGCTCGTCAGGGGGGCGGAGCCTATGGAAAAACGCCA
GCAACGCGGCCTTTTTACGGTTCCTGGCCTTTTGCTGGCCTTTTGCTCACATGTTCTTTCCTGCGTTATC
CCCTGATTCTGTGGATAACCGTATTACCGCCTTTGAGTGAGCTGATACCGCTCGCCGCAGCCGAACGACC
GAGCGCAGCGAGTCAGTGAGCGAGGAAGCGGAAGAGCGCCTGATGCGGTATTTTCTCCTTACGCATCTGT
GCGGTATTTCACACCGCAATGGTGCACTCTCAGTACAATCTGCTCTGATGCCGCATAGTTAAGCCAGTAT
ACACTCCGCTATCGCTACGTGACTGGGTCATGGCTGCGCCCCGACACCCGCCAACACCCGCTGACGCGCC
CTGACGGGCTTGTCTGCTCCCGGCATCCGCTTACAGACAAGCTGTGACCGTCTCCGGGAGCTGCATGTGT
CAGAGGTTTTCACCGTCATCACCGAAACGCGCGAGGCAGCTGCGGTAAAGCTCATCAGCGTGGTCGTGAA
GCGATTCACAGATGTCTGCCTGTTCATCCGCGTCCAGCTCGTTGAGTTTCTCCAGAAGCGTTAATGTCTG
GCTTCTGATAAAGCGGGCCATGTTAAGGGCGGTTTTTTCCTGTTTGGTCACTGATGCCTCCGTGTAAGGG
GGATTTCTGTTCATGGGGGTAATGATACCGATGAAACGAGAGAGGATGCTCACGATACGGGTTACTGATG
ATGAACATGCCCGGTTACTGGAACGTTGTGAGGGTAAACAACTGGCGGTATGGATGCGGCGGGACCAGAG
AAAAATCACTCAGGGTCAATGCCAGCGCTTCGTTAATACAGATGTAGGTGTTCCACAGGGTAGCCAGCAG
CATCCTGCGATGCAGATCCGGAACATAATGGTGCAGGGCGCTGACTTCCGCGTTTCCAGACTTTACGAAA
CACGGAAACCGAAGACCATTCATGTTGTTGCTCAGGTCGCAGACGTTTTGCAGCAGCAGTCGCTTCACGT
TCGCTCGCGTATCGGTGATTCATTCTGCTAACCAGTAAGGCAACCCCGCCAGCCTAGCCGGGTCCTCAAC
GACAGGAGCACGATCATGCGCACCCGTGGGGCCGCCATGCCGGCGATAATGGCCTGCTTCTCGCCGAAAC
GTTTGGTGGCGGGACCAGTGACGAAGGCTTGAGCGAGGGCGTGCAAGATTCCGAATACCGCAAGCGACAG
GCCGATCATCGTCGCGCTCCAGCGAAAGCGGTCCTCGCCGAAAATGACCCAGAGCGCTGCCGGCACCTGT
CCTACGAGTTGCATGATAAAGAAGACAGTCATAAGTGCGGCGACGATAGTCATGCCCCGCGCCCACCGGA
AGGAGCTGACTGGGTTGAAGGCTCTCAAGGGCATCGGTCGAGATCCCGGTGCCTAATGAGTGAGCTAACT
TACATTAATTGCGTTGCGCTCACTGCCCGCTTTCCAGTCGGGAAACCTGTCGTGCCAGCTGCATTAATGA
ATCGGCCAACGCGCGGGGAGAGGCGGTTTGCGTATTGGGCGCCAGGGTGGTTTTTCTTTTCACCAGTGAG
ACGGGCAACAGCTGATTGCCCTTCACCGCCTGGCCCTGAGAGAGTTGCAGCAAGCGGTCCACGCTGGTTT
GCCCCAGCAGGCGAAAATCCTGTTTGATGGTGGTTAACGGCGGGATATAACATGAGCTGTCTTCGGTATC
GTCGTATCCCACTACCGAGATATCCGCACCAACGCGCAGCCCGGACTCGGTAATGGCGCGCATTGCGCCC
AGCGCCATCTGATCGTTGGCAACCAGCATCGCAGTGGGAACGATGCCCTCATTCAGCATTTGCATGGTTT
GTTGAAAACCGGACATGGCACTCCAGTCGCCTTCCCGTTCCGCTATCGGCTGAATTTGATTGCGAGTGAG
ATATTTATGCCAGCCAGCCAGACGCAGACGCGCCGAGACAGAACTTAATGGGCCCGCTAACAGCGCGATT
TGCTGGTGACCCAATGCGACCAGATGCTCCACGCCCAGTCGCGTACCGTCTTCATGGGAGAAAATAATAC
TGTTGATGGGTGTCTGGTCAGAGACATCAAGAAATAACGCCGGAACATTAGTGCAGGCAGCTTCCACAGC
AATGGCATCCTGGTCATCCAGCGGATAGTTAATGATCAGCCCACTGACGCGTTGCGCGAGAAGATTGTGC
ACCGCCGCTTTACAGGCTTCGACGCCGCTTCGTTCTACCATCGACACCACCACGCTGGCACCCAGTTGAT
CGGCGCGAGATTTAATCGCCGCGACAATTTGCGACGGCGCGTGCAGGGCCAGACTGGAGGTGGCAACGCC
AATCAGCAACGACTGTTTGCCCGCCAGTTGTTGTGCCACGCGGTTGGGAATGTAATTCAGCTCCGCCATC
GCCGCTTCCACTTTTTCCCGCGTTTTCGCAGAAACGTGGCTGGCCTGGTTCACCACGCGGGAAACGGTCT
GATAAGAGACACCGGCATACTCTGCGACATCGTATAACGTTACTGGTTTCACATTCACCACCCTGAATTG
ACTCTCTTCCGGGCGCTATCATGCCATACCGCGAAAGGTTTTGCGCCATTCGATGGTGTCCGGGATCTCG
ACGCTCTCCCTTATGCGACTCCTGCATTAGGAAGCAGCCCAGTAGTAGGTTGAGGCCGTTGAGCACCGCC
GCCGCAAGGAATGGTGCATGCAAGGAGATGGCGCCCAACAGTCCCCCGGCCACGGGGCCTGCCACCATAC
CCACGCCGAAACAAGCGCTCATGAGCCCGAAGTGGCGAGCCCGATCTTCCCCATCGGTGATGTCGGCGAT
ATAGGCGCCAGCAACCGCACCTGTGGCGCCGGTGATGCCGGCCACGATGCGTCCGGCGTAGAGGATCGAG
ATCTCGATCCCGCGAAATTAATACGACTCACTATAGGGGAATTGTGAGCGGATAACAATTCCCCTCTAGA
AATAATTTTGTTTAACTTTAAGAAGGAGATATACCATGGGACATCACCATCACCATCACAGCGGGATATC
TCTGATGGCAAAAATTCGTCAAGAACATCAGAGCATTGCAGAAAAAGTTGCAGAACTGAGCCTGGAAACC
CGTGAATTTCTGAGCGTTACCACCGCAAAACGCCAAGAACAGGCAGAAAAACAGGCACAAGAACTGCAGG
CATTCTATAAAGATCTGCAAGAAACCAGCCAGCAGTTTCTGAGTGAAACCGCACAGGCACGTATTGCACA
GGCCGAGAAACAAGCCCAAGAGCTGCTGGCCTTTCACAAAGAACTGCAAGAGACTTCTCAGCAGTTCCTG
TCAGCAACAGCCCAAGCCCGTATCGCCCAAGCGGAGAAACAGGCGCAAGAGCTGCTGGCATTTTATCAAG
AAGTTCGCGAAACCTCACAGCAATTTCTGTCAGCCACTGCGCAAGCACGCATTGCGCAAGCTGAAAAACA
AGCGCAAGAGCTGCTGGCGTTCCATAAAGAGCTGCAAGAAACGTCACAACAGTTTCTGAGCGCAACGGCC
GATGCACGTACAGCACAGGCGAAAGAACAGAAAGAAAGCCTGCTGAAATTTCGTCAGGACCTGTTTGTTA
GCATTTTCGGCTAGAAGCTTGCGGCCGCACTCGAGCACCACCACCACCACCACTGAGATCCGGCTGCTAA
CAAAGCCCGAAAGGAAGCTGAGTTGGCTGCTGCCACCGCTGAGCAATAACTAGCATAACCCCTTGGGGCC
TCTAAACGGGTCTTGAGGG
Features (pLannotate 1.2.2; 20 found; start..end, strand, type, name):
     45..473     +  rep_origin     f1 ori (sequence partly withheld): f1 bacteriophage origin of replication; arrow indicates direction of (+) strand synthesis
    526..583     +  promoter       AmpR promoter (fragment): bla
    592..1407    -  CDS            KanR: aminoglycoside phosphotransferase; aph(3')-Ia; confers resistance to kanamycin in bacteria or G418 (Geneticin®) in eukaryotes
   1529..2117    +  rep_origin     ori: high-copy-number ColE1/pMB1/pBR322/pUC origin of replication
   2303..2442    -  misc_feature   bom: basis of mobility region from pBR322
   2544..2735    -  CDS            rop: Rop protein, which maintains plasmids at low copy number; rop
   2752..3132    +  CDS            YPB1_ECOLX: Protein predicted: Swiss-Prot protein existence level 4. From Escherichia coli.
   3204..3495    -  CDS            TcR (fragment): tetracycline efflux protein; tet; confers resistance to tetracycline
   3510..3531    -  protein_bind   CAP binding site: CAP binding activates transcription in the presence of cAMP. E. coli catabolite activator protein
   3544..4626    -  CDS            lacI: lac repressor; lacI; The lac repressor binds to the lac operator to inhibit transcription in E. coli. This inhibition can be relieved by adding lactose or isopropyl-β-D-thiogalactopyranoside (IPTG).
   4627..4704    -  promoter       lacI promoter: lacI
   4712..4991    -  CDS            TcR (fragment): tetracycline efflux protein; tet; confers resistance to tetracycline
   5013..5031    +  promoter       T7 promoter: promoter for bacteriophage T7 RNA polymerase
   5032..5056    +  protein_bind   lac operator: The lac repressor binds to the lac operator to inhibit transcription in E. coli. This inhibition can be relieved by adding lactose or isopropyl-β-D-thiogalactopyranoside (IPTG). lac repressor encoded by lacI
   5071..5093    +  RBS            RBS: efficient ribosome binding site from bacteriophage T7 gene 10 (Olins and Rangwala, 1989)
   5106..5123    +  CDS            7xHis (fragment): 6xHis affinity tag
   5130..5306    +  CDS            gvpC (fragment): GVPC_DOLFA - Experimental evidence at protein level: Swiss-Prot protein existence level 1. May confer stability to the gas vesicle membranes. Gas vesicles are small, hollow, gas filled protein structures that are found in several microbial planktonic microorganisms. They allow the positioning of the organism at the favorable depth for growth. From Dolichospermum flosaquae (Anabaena flos-aquae).
   5730..5747    +  CDS            9xHis (fragment): 9xHis affinity tag
   5757..5806    +  CDS            SET1 (fragment): solubility-enhancement tag derived from T7 phage gene 10B
   5814..8       +  terminator     T7 terminator (across the origin): transcription terminator for bacteriophage T7 RNA polymerase
