[The description below was written by a language model from this plasmid's Addgene catalogue record and pLannotate feature annotations shown in this document.]
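Description:
WT N-His Ana GvpC in pET28a is a bacterial expression plasmid built on the Novagen pET28a backbone for producing gas vesicle protein C (GvpC) from Anabaena flos-aquae in E. coli. It is about 5.86 kb in total, of which 609 bp is insert. It is selected with kanamycin through an aminoglycoside phosphotransferase (KanR) gene and replicates from a ColE1/pBR322-type origin. The backbone also carries the bom and rop elements, although the catalogue lists the plasmid as high copy, and an f1 phage origin is present. A few short tetracycline-resistance fragments and other small annotations appear to be backbone remnants or automated matches, not functional parts.

The GvpC coding sequence was cloned between NcoI and HindIII, both of which are retained. It lies downstream of a T7 promoter, a lac operator and the T7 gene 10 ribosome binding site, and a T7 terminator closes the cassette. The plasmid-borne lacI gene supplies lac repressor, so transcription by T7 RNA polymerase is held off until induction with IPTG in a suitable T7-expressing host. The protein is wild type apart from a hexahistidine tag inserted directly after the initiating methionine, with a single glycine linker on each side, which allows metal-affinity purification. The automated annotation matches only the first part of the insert to gvpC. It also flags a second His stretch downstream of the insert, which probably corresponds to the vector's C-terminal tag region. The record does not say whether this stretch is translated.

GvpC is thought to stabilise the gas vesicle shell, and the associated publication concerns acoustic biosensors for ultrasound imaging of enzyme activity. This construct plausibly provides the unmodified, purifiable GvpC for that work, though the record does not spell out its exact role.
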