Addgene plasmid #153294: WT N-His Ana GvpC in pET28a
Purpose: Expresses N-terminal His-tagged GvpC from Anabaena flos-aquae in E.coli
Depositing lab: Mikhail Shapiro. Depositing organization: California Institute of Technology. Publication: Acoustic biosensors for ultrasound imaging of enzyme activity. Lakshmanan A, Jin Z, Nety SP, Sawyer DP, Lee-Gosselin A, Malounda D, Swift MB, Maresca D, Shapiro MG. Nat Chem Biol. 2020 Sep;16(9):988-996. doi: 10.1038/s41589-020-0591-0. Epub 2020 Jul 13. PubMed 32661379.
Backbone
  Vector backbone: pET28a
  Backbone manufacturer: Novagen
  Backbone size w/o insert (bp): 5248
  Total vector size (bp): 5857
  Vector type: Bacterial Expression
Growth in bacteria
  Bacterial resistance: Kanamycin, 50 μg/mL
  Growth temperature: 37°C
  Growth strain: DH5alpha
  Copy number: High Copy
Gene/Insert
  Gene/Insert name: Gas vesicle protein C (N-terminal his-tagged) (alt name: GvpC)
  Species: Anabaena flos-aquae
  Insert size (bp): 609
  Mutation: Added a hexahistidine tag after the methionine at the N-terminus and has a 1 amino acid glycine linker on either side of the His-tag
  Promoter: T7
  Tag / fusion protein: His-tag (N terminal on insert)
  Cloning method: Restriction Enzyme; 5′ cloning site NcoI (not destroyed); 3′ cloning site HindIII (not destroyed)
  Sequencing primers: 5′ T7 Forward; 3′ T7 Terminator Reverse
Terms and licenses: Academic/Nonprofit Terms; Industry Terms: Not Available to Industry
How to cite: WT N-His Ana GvpC in pET28a was a gift from Mikhail Shapiro (Addgene plasmid # 153294 ; http://n2t.net/addgene:153294 ; RRID:Addgene_153294)
